>Addgene plasmid #216751 | PCDF Bravo-PotH-OL3del | addgene full sequence | sequence record 434425 | Addgene NGS Result
GGGGAATTGTGAGCGGATAACAATTCCCCTGTAGAAATAATTTTGTTTAACTTTAATAAGGAGATATACC
ATGGCAAGCGACTACAAGGATGACGACGACAAGGGTGCACTTGAAGTCCTCTTTCAAGGACCGAGCAGCC
CCTCAAGTACACTTGAACCTGCTGCCCAGTCGAAACCGCCGGGCGGATTTAAGCTGTGGTTGTCGCAGCT
GCAAATGAAGCATGGGCGCAAACTGGTCATTGCGTTGCCATATATCTGGTTGATCTTGCTGTTTCTGCTG
CCATTTCTGATTGTCTTTAAAATAAGCCTGGCGGAGATGGCGCGCGCTATTCCACCTTATACCGAACTGA
TGGAGTGGGCTGACGGGCAACTGTCCATCACTCTTAATCTCGGTAATTTTCTGCAACTGACCGACGATCC
GCTCTATTTCGATGCTTATCTCCAGTCGCTACAGGTGGCTGCGATTTCGACATTTTGCTGTTTACTGATC
GGCTATCCGCTGGCGTGGGCGGTGGCGCACAGTAAGCCTTCGACCCGTAATATTTTATTACTACTGGTGA
TCCTGCCGTCGTGGACCTCGTTTCTGATCCGCGTTTATGCCTGGATGGGAATATTAAAAAACAACGGTGT
GCTGAATAATTTTCTGCTGTGGCTGGGGGTTATCGATCAACCGCTGACCATTCTGCATACCAATCTGGCC
GTTTATATCGGCATTGTTTACGCTTACGTGCCGTTTATGGTACTGCCGATTTATACCGCGTTGATTCGTA
TTGATTATTCGCTGGTGGAAGCAGCGCTGGATCTCGGTGCACGACCGCTGAAAACGTTCTTTACTGTGAT
CGTGCCGCTGACTAAAGGTGGGATTATTGCCGGATCGATGCTGGTGTTTATCCCGGCTGTGGGCGAGTTT
GTGATCCCGCCGGTGGCCTCGGCGGTAGCGATCATCATGTTGCTGCTGCTAATTGTGCCGATAATGTGGT
TCCACAAACACCAGCAAAAAAGCGTGGGAGAACACGGAGGGTTGGTTCCCCGTGGTAGTTCCGCTCATCA
CCACCATCATCACCATCACCACCACGGTGCATAACTCGAGTCTGGTAAAGAAACCGCTGCTGCGAAATTT
GAACGCCAGCACATGGACTCGTCTACTAGCGCAGCTTAATTAACCTAGGCTGCTGCCACCGCTGAGCAAT
AACTAGCATAACCCCTTGGGGCCTCTAAACGGGTCTTGAGGGGTTTTTTGCTGAAACCTCAGGCATTTGA
GAAGCACACGGTCACACTGCTTCCGGTAGTCAATAAACCGGTAAACCAGCAATAGACATAAGCGGCTATT
TAACGACCCTGCCCTGAACCGACGACCGGGTCATCGTGGCCGGATCTTGCGGCCCCTCGGCTTGAACGAA
TTGTTAGACATTATTTGCCGACTACCTTGGTGATCTCGCCTTTCACGTAGTGGACAAATTCTTCCAACTG
ATCTGCGCGCGAGGCCAAGCGATCTTCTTCTTGTCCAAGATAAGCCTGTCTAGCTTCAAGTATGACGGGC
TGATACTGGGCCGGCAGGCGCTCCATTGCCCAGTCGGCAGCGACATCCTTCGGCGCGATTTTGCCGGTTA
CTGCGCTGTACCAAATGCGGGACAACGTAAGCACTACATTTCGCTCATCGCCAGCCCAGTCGGGCGGCGA
GTTCCATAGCGTTAAGGTTTCATTTAGCGCCTCAAATAGATCCTGTTCAGGAACCGGATCAAAGAGTTCC
TCCGCCGCTGGACCTACCAAGGCAACGCTATGTTCTCTTGCTTTTGTCAGCAAGATAGCCAGATCAATGT
CGATCGTGGCTGGCTCGAAGATACCTGCAAGAATGTCATTGCGCTGCCATTCTCCAAATTGCAGTTCGCG
CTTAGCTGGATAACGCCACGGAATGATGTCGTCGTGCACAACAATGGTGACTTCTACAGCGCGGAGAATC
TCGCTCTCTCCAGGGGAAGCCGAAGTTTCCAAAAGGTCGTTGATCAAAGCTCGCCGCGTTGTTTCATCAA
GCCTTACGGTCACCGTAACCAGCAAATCAATATCACTGTGTGGCTTCAGGCCGCCATCCACTGCGGAGCC
GTACAAATGTACGGCCAGCAACGTCGGTTCGAGATGGCGCTCGATGACGCCAACTACCTCTGATAGTTGA
GTCGATACTTCGGCGATCACCGCTTCCCTCATACTCTTCCTTTTTCAATATTATTGAAGCATTTATCAGG
GTTATTGTCTCATGAGCGGATACATATTTGAATGTATTTAGAAAAATAAACAAATAGCTAGCTCACTCGG
TCGCTACGCTCCGGGCGTGAGACTGCGGCGGGCGCTGCGGACACATACAAAGTTACCCACAGATTCCGTG
GATAAGCAGGGGACTAACATGTGAGGCAAAACAGCAGGGCCGCGCCGGTGGCGTTTTTCCATAGGCTCCG
CCCTCCTGCCAGAGTTCACATAAACAGACGCTTTTCCGGTGCATCTGTGGGAGCCGTGAGGCTCAACCAT
GAATCTGACAGTACGGGCGAAACCCGACAGGACTTAAAGATCCCCACCGTTTCCGGCGGGTCGCTCCCTC
TTGCGCTCTCCTGTTCCGACCCTGCCGTTTACCGGATACCTGTTCCGCCTTTCTCCCTTACGGGAAGTGT
GGCGCTTTCTCATAGCTCACACACTGGTATCTCGGCTCGGTGTAGGTCGTTCGCTCCAAGCTGGGCTGTA
AGCAAGAACTCCCCGTTCAGCCCGACTGCTGCGCCTTATCCGGTAACTGTTCACTTGAGTCCAACCCGGA
AAAGCACGGTAAAACGCCACTGGCAGCAGCCATTGGTAACTGGGAGTTCGCAGAGGATTTGTTTAGCTAA
ACACGCGGTTGCTCTTGAAGTGTGCGCCAAAGTCCGGCTACACTGGAAGGACAGATTTGGTTGCTGTGCT
CTGCGAAAGCCAGTTACCACGGTTAAGCAGTTCCCCAACTGACTTAACCTTCGATCAAACCACCTCCCCA
GGTGGTTTTTTCGTTTACAGGGCAAAAGATTACGCGCAGAAAAAAAGGATCTCAAGAAGATCCTTTGATC
TTTTCTACTGAACCGCTCTAGATTTCAGTGCAATTTATCTCTTCAAATGTAGCACCTGAAGTCAGCCCCA
TACGATATAAGTTGTAATTCTCATGTTAGTCATGCCCCGCGCCCACCGGAAGGAGCTGACTGGGTTGAAG
GCTCTCAAGGGCATCGGTCGAGATCCCGGTGCCTAATGAGTGAGCTAACTTACATTAATTGCGTTGCGCT
CACTGCCCGCTTTCCAGTCGGGAAACCTGTCGTGCCAGCTGCATTAATGAATCGGCCAACGCGCGGGGAG
AGGCGGTTTGCGTATTGGGCGCCAGGGTGGTTTTTCTTTTCACCAGTGAGACGGGCAACAGCTGATTGCC
CTTCACCGCCTGGCCCTGAGAGAGTTGCAGCAAGCGGTCCACGCTGGTTTGCCCCAGCAGGCGAAAATCC
TGTTTGATGGTGGTTAACGGCGGGATATAACATGAGCTGTCTTCGGTATCGTCGTATCCCACTACCGAGA
TGTCCGCACCAACGCGCAGCCCGGACTCGGTAATGGCGCGCATTGCGCCCAGCGCCATCTGATCGTTGGC
AACCAGCATCGCAGTGGGAACGATGCCCTCATTCAGCATTTGCATGGTTTGTTGAAAACCGGACATGGCA
CTCCAGTCGCCTTCCCGTTCCGCTATCGGCTGAATTTGATTGCGAGTGAGATATTTATGCCAGCCAGCCA
GACGCAGACGCGCCGAGACAGAACTTAATGGGCCCGCTAACAGCGCGATTTGCTGGTGACCCAATGCGAC
CAGATGCTCCACGCCCAGTCGCGTACCGTCTTCATGGGAGAAAATAATACTGTTGATGGGTGTCTGGTCA
GAGACATCAAGAAATAACGCCGGAACATTAGTGCAGGCAGCTTCCACAGCAATGGCATCCTGGTCATCCA
GCGGATAGTTAATGATCAGCCCACTGACGCGTTGCGCGAGAAGATTGTGCACCGCCGCTTTACAGGCTTC
GACGCCGCTTCGTTCTACCATCGACACCACCACGCTGGCACCCAGTTGATCGGCGCGAGATTTAATCGCC
GCGACAATTTGCGACGGCGCGTGCAGGGCCAGACTGGAGGTGGCAACGCCAATCAGCAACGACTGTTTGC
CCGCCAGTTGTTGTGCCACGCGGTTGGGAATGTAATTCAGCTCCGCCATCGCCGCTTCCACTTTTTCCCG
CGTTTTCGCAGAAACGTGGCTGGCCTGGTTCACCACGCGGGAAACGGTCTGATAAGAGACACCGGCATAC
TCTGCGACATCGTATAACGTTACTGGTTTCACATTCACCACCCTGAATTGACTCTCTTCCGGGCGCTATC
ATGCCATACCGCGAAAGGTTTTGCGCCATTCGATGGTGTCCGGGATCTCGACGCTCTCCCTTATGCGACT
CCTGCATTAGGAAATTAATACGACTCACTATA
Features (pLannotate 1.2.2; 17 found; start..end, strand, type, name):
      3..27      +  protein_bind   lac operator: The lac repressor binds to the lac operator to inhibit transcription in E. coli. This inhibition can be relieved by adding lactose or isopropyl-β-D-thiogalactopyranoside (IPTG). lac repressor encoded by lacI
     42..64      +  RBS            RBS: efficient ribosome binding site from bacteriophage T7 gene 10 (Olins and Rangwala, 1989)
     79..103     +  CDS            3xFLAG (fragment): three tandem FLAG® epitope tags, followed by an enterokinase cleavage site
    110..132     +  CDS            HRV 3C site (fragment): recognition and cleavage site for human rhinovirus 3C and PreScission proteases
    146..1018    +  CDS            potH (fragment): POTH_ECOLI - Experimental evidence at protein level: Swiss-Prot protein existence level 1. Part of the ABC transporter complex PotFGHI involved in putrescine uptake (PubMed:8416922, PubMed:23719730). Responsible for the translocation of the substrate across the membrane (Probable). Imports putrescine for maintenance of the optimal concentration of polyamines necessary for cell growth in the presence of glucose (PubMed:23719730). From Escherichia coli (strain K12).
   1097..1138    +  CDS            S-Tag (fragment): affinity and epitope tag derived from pancreatic ribonuclease A
   1168..1185    +  CDS            SET1 (fragment): solubility-enhancement tag derived from T7 phage gene 10B
   1193..1240    +  terminator     T7 terminator: transcription terminator for bacteriophage T7 RNA polymerase
   1411..2202    -  CDS            SmR: aminoglycoside adenylyltransferase (Murphy, 1985); aadA; confers resistance to spectinomycin and streptomycin
   2203..2294    -  promoter       AmpR promoter: bla
   2342..3080    -  rep_origin     CloDF13 ori: Plasmids containing the CloDF13 (CDF) origin of replication can be propagated in E. coli cells that contain additional plasmids with compatible origins.
   3177..3241    -  CDS            TcR (fragment): tetracycline efflux protein; tet; confers resistance to tetracycline
   3256..3277    -  protein_bind   CAP binding site: CAP binding activates transcription in the presence of cAMP. E. coli catabolite activator protein
   3290..4372    -  CDS            lacI: lac repressor; lacI; The lac repressor binds to the lac operator to inhibit transcription in E. coli. This inhibition can be relieved by adding lactose or isopropyl-β-D-thiogalactopyranoside (IPTG).
   4373..4450    -  promoter       lacI promoter: lacI
   4458..4493    -  CDS            TcR (fragment): tetracycline efflux protein; tet; confers resistance to tetracycline
   4496..2       +  promoter       T7 promoter (across the origin): promoter for bacteriophage T7 RNA polymerase
