[The description below was written by a language model from this plasmid's Addgene catalogue record and pLannotate feature annotations shown in this document.]
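Description:
PCDF Bravo-PotH-OL3del is a low-copy bacterial expression plasmid of about 4.5 kb built on the PCDF Bravo backbone. It replicates from the CloDF13 (CDF) origin, which is compatible with other common origins, so it can be maintained in E. coli alongside additional plasmids. Selection relies on the aadA (SmR) aminoglycoside adenylyltransferase gene, driven by the bla (AmpR) promoter, which confers streptomycin and spectinomycin resistance. The backbone also carries lacI with its own promoter. Two short matches to a tetracycline resistance gene are annotated, but they are only fragments and do not represent a functional marker.

The expression cassette is a T7 promoter followed by a lac operator and the T7 gene 10 ribosome binding site, ending at a T7 terminator. Transcription therefore requires T7 RNA polymerase in the host and is IPTG inducible, as the depositor notes. The insert is E. coli potH, the membrane-spanning subunit of the PotFGHI ABC transporter for putrescine uptake, with outer loop 3 (OL3) deleted. The catalogue lists a C-terminal 10x His tag, which the automated annotation does not call. The annotation instead detects partial matches to 3xFLAG and an HRV 3C protease site upstream of potH, and to an S-Tag and SET1 downstream. Whether these fragments are in frame and expressed cannot be determined from the record.

The plasmid is intended for studying how PotH interacts with exogenous peptides, and in particular what OL3 contributes to that interaction. The purpose statement also refers to a variant lacking OL1, which is inconsistent with the plasmid name and the recorded mutation, both of which specify OL3.
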