Addgene plasmid #216751: PCDF Bravo-PotH-OL3del
Purpose: Study the interaction of PotH in E. coli, specifically focusing on the role of the outer loop 3 (OL3) by examining the variant lacking OL1 in its interaction with exogenous peptides.
Depositing lab: Gordon Laurie. Depositing organization: University of Virginia. Publication: Lacritin cleavage-potentiated targeting of iron - respiratory reciprocity promotes bacterial death. Sharifian Gh M, Norouzi F, Sorci M, Zaidi TS, Pier GB, Achimovich A, Ongwae GM, Liang B, Ryan M, Lemke M, Belfort G, Gadjeva M, Gahlmann A, Pires MM, Venter H, Harris TE, Laurie GW. J Biol Chem. 2025 May;301(5):108455. doi: 10.1016/j.jbc.2025.108455. Epub 2025 Mar 26. PubMed 40154612.
Backbone
  Vector backbone: PCDF Bravo
  Vector type: Bacterial Expression
Growth in bacteria
  Bacterial resistance: Streptomycin, 50 μg/mL
  Growth temperature: Room Temperature
  Growth strain: DH5alpha
  Copy number: Low Copy
Gene/Insert
  Gene/Insert name: potH
  Species: E. coli (Bacteria)
  Mutation: Outer loop 3 (OL3) with the sequence of [ELLGGPDSIMIGRVLWQEFFNNRDW] is deleted.
  Entrez Gene: potH (a.k.a. b0856, ECK0847)
  Tag / fusion protein: 10x His (C terminal on insert)
  Cloning method: Ligation Independent Cloning
Resource information
  A portion of this plasmid was derived from a plasmid made by: DNASU Plasmid Repository (ID: EcCD00397460)
Terms and licenses: Academic/Nonprofit Terms; Industry Terms: Not Available to Industry
Depositor comments: IPTG inducible
How to cite: PCDF Bravo-PotH-OL3del was a gift from Gordon Laurie (Addgene plasmid # 216751 ; http://n2t.net/addgene:216751 ; RRID:Addgene_216751)
